Addgene plasmid #239683: pAAV MBP:jGCaMP8s
Purpose: jGCaMP8s expressed under an oligodendrocyte-specific promoter.
Depositing lab: Marianne Fyhn. Depositing organization: University of Oslo.
Backbone
  Vector backbone: pAAV
  Vector type: Mammalian Expression, AAV
Growth in bacteria
  Bacterial resistance: Ampicillin, 100 μg/mL
  Growth temperature: 30°C
  Growth strain: NEB Stable
  Copy number: High Copy
Gene/Insert
  Gene/Insert name: jGCaMP8s
  Species: Synthetic
  Promoter: MBP
  Tag / fusion protein: 6xHis (N terminal on insert)
  Cloning method: Gibson Cloning
Terms and licenses: Academic/Nonprofit Terms; Industry Terms: Not Available to Industry
How to cite: pAAV MBP:jGCaMP8s was a gift from Marianne Fyhn (Addgene plasmid # 239683 ; http://n2t.net/addgene:239683 ; RRID:Addgene_239683)
