[The description below was written by a language model from this plasmid's Addgene catalogue record and pLannotate feature annotations shown in this document.]
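Description:
pAAV MBP:jGCaMP8s is an adeno-associated virus transfer plasmid for expressing the genetically encoded calcium indicator jGCaMP8s in oligodendrocytes. The expression cassette lies between two AAV2 inverted terminal repeats, which are the cis elements needed for replication and packaging of the intervening DNA into recombinant AAV particles when helper functions are supplied in trans. The bacterial portion of the plasmid carries a high-copy ColE1/pUC-type origin, an f1 phage origin, and a β-lactamase gene with its own promoter for ampicillin selection. The recommended host is a recombination-deficient strain, a common choice for keeping ITRs intact.

Expression is driven by a myelin basic protein (MBP) promoter, described in the record as oligodendrocyte-specific. The automated annotation does not label a promoter as such, but it detects a short mouse Mbp fragment just upstream of the sensor, consistent with MBP genomic sequence occupying this region, and a short CMV enhancer fragment close to the upstream ITR. The sensor reading frame is flagged as a partial match to GCaMP6s, which reflects the shared GCaMP architecture rather than a discrepancy; the catalogue identifies it as synthetic jGCaMP8s with an N-terminal 6xHis tag. Downstream, a WPRE enhances transcript stability and expression. It is followed by an SV40 polyadenylation signal, which is annotated on the reverse strand. Small lacI, lacZα and large T antigen fragments appear to be backbone remnants. The construct is suited to producing AAV for calcium imaging in oligodendrocyte-lineage cells, although the record does not state a serotype or specific experimental applications.
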