Features (pLannotate 1.2.2; 14 found; start..end, strand, type, name):
    193..315     +  enhancer       CMV enhancer (fragment): human cytomegalovirus immediate early enhancer
   2024..2278    +  CDS            Mbp (fragment): MBP_MOUSE - Also known as Shi. Experimental evidence at protein level: Swiss-Prot protein existence level 1. The classic group of MBP isoforms (isoform 4-isoform 13) are with PLP the most abundant protein components of the myelin membrane in the CNS. They have a role in both its formation and stabilization. The non-classic group of MBP isoforms (isoform 1-isoform 3/Golli-MBPs) may preferentially have a role in the early developing brain long before myelination, maybe as components of transcriptional complexes, and may also be involved in signaling pathways in T-cells and neural cells. Differen
   2407..3577    +  CDS            GCaMP6s (fragment): improved fluorescent protein-based calcium sensor (Chen et al., 2013)
   3592..4180    +  misc_feature   WPRE: woodchuck hepatitis virus posttranscriptional regulatory element
   4223..4344    -  polyA_signal   SV40 poly(A) signal: SV40 polyadenylation signal
   4367..4435    -  CDS            large T antigen (fragment): large T antigen from SV40 (simian virus 40)
   4506..4639    +  repeat_region  AAV2 ITR: inverted terminal repeat of adeno-associated virus serotype 2 inverted
   4633..4689    -  CDS            lacI (fragment): lac repressor; lacI; The lac repressor binds to the lac operator to inhibit transcription in E. coli. This inhibition can be relieved by adding lactose or isopropyl-β-D-thiogalactopyranoside (IPTG).
   4872..5460    -  rep_origin     ori: high-copy-number ColE1/pMB1/pBR322/pUC origin of replication
   5631..6491    -  CDS            AmpR: β-lactamase; bla; confers resistance to ampicillin, carbenicillin, and related antibiotics
   6492..6596    -  promoter       AmpR promoter: bla
   6649..7077    -  rep_origin     f1 ori (sequence partly withheld): f1 bacteriophage origin of replication; arrow indicates direction of (+) strand synthesis
   7082..3       -  CDS            lacZα (fragment) (across the origin): LacZα fragment of β-galactosidase; lacZ fragment
   7146..130     -  repeat_region  AAV2 ITR (fragment) (across the origin): inverted terminal repeat of adeno-associated virus serotype 2 inverted
>Addgene plasmid #239683 | pAAV MBP:jGCaMP8s | addgene full sequence | sequence record 478758
CTGCGCGCTCGCTCGCTCACTGAGGCCGCCCGGGCAAAGCCCGGGCGTCGGGCGACCTTTGGTCGCCCGG
CCTCAGTGAGCGAGCGAGCGCGCAGAGAGGGAGTGGCCAACTCCATCACTAGGGGTTCCTTGTAGTTAAT
GATTAACCCGCCATGCTACTTATCTACGTAGCCATGCTCTAGGAAGATCGTACCATTGACGTCAATAATG
ACGTATGTTCCCATAGTAACGCCAATAGGGACTTTCCATTGACGTCAATGGGTGGAGTATTTACGGTAAA
CTGCCCACTTGGCAGTACATCAAGTGTATCATATGGCGGCCGCTAGAGCTCCTTCCTGCTTAGGCCGTGT
CTGCTCTGTCAGTCTTTCCTCTGGCTCTAGTCTGTCCATCTGCAGGGATAACCTCCCAAGGGCCCTCTTG
TTGGCTGTTCACCTTCCGTCTGTCTTCATAGCCTCCTGATGAGAGAGCGCGCACACACAGGCTACCTGAC
TGATGTGTTGCTGCACTGTGGGGTCCAGTGACACAGCTGTGGAGGTCAGGAACCCAGAATTAAGCTGTCT
GGGAGCCACAAGTTTCAAGAGTCCATGCTATGGCTCCTACATGCAGGTGGTGCCAGCAGCATTCCTTGGT
GTCCTGTGGCTGTGGTTGCATCTCTGACTCTCCTCCACCTATCACATTCCTTCTCCAGTACCAGGCCTCT
GTGTCTCAGTTTTCCTCTCTCACAAGATCCCTAGCTTCAGGATTGCACCCACCTCCACTAGCCATGAGCC
CGTCCTCACTGGATCACGTCTGCAAAGACTCTATTTCCAGTTAAAGTCACAGACACGGGCATAGAGAGGG
GGATAGGATATGAAAATATCAGTTGGGGGAGGGGCATTCAATTCTTAGCTCACATTTTCTTCATCCAATT
TCCCCCACTAGAATGTAAGCTTTGAGAGAAAAGGGACCAGATCTTATTCCTCACCGTGGCTTTAACACTT
AGAGAAAATGCATCCCCTCTAATCAATAAGTCATCGACAGTGGGTAGATGGAGGAACGGCAGTGCGTAGT
AGGATGCGTGCAAGCATAGTCTCGTGCATGGGTGCATAGATCGCTGGGCAGGTGGACAAGGTGGGGGTGG
ATAAAGAAGTGGGTAGATGATTGATGTTAGGTAAATATCACTGGGTGGACAGATGGGTGGTAGGTGGATG
GATGGTTAGAATAGTCAGAAGAGGGATGGATTGATAAGGTGAACAGATGATAAATGGGTGATAGACTGGA
AGGGTTGTCAAAAGAGGATAAGGGAAGTGTGAGCTAGCCGTATTTCTAAGGTCAGTAATAGAGTTGGGAG
AAGAGGTTAAGTTACATCCATTTAAACCTCACACGAAGCTGAGAGGGAATGGACTTGCTGCCGTTGGTGA
GGAAAGCGTTGCATTTCCCGTGTGCTTGGTTGTGAAGTGCTCAGGTCCCACATGAAGCAGTCAGGTTACT
GCGGCTTACAGAGGAGCCAGATCCAAATGCCCCGAGTAAGCACGTCCCCGAGCCAGAGGCCTCCAGCGGA
ATCCGGGAGAGGGATTGCTCAGTGCCCTGCTTCCCTGGACTGTAAGCTGCAGAAAGATGTGGGAAGTCCT
GTTCTCCACTGAGAACACTAAAAGCACCTTTTGTCAAACGACCGCTTCACATCTGGGGCTTGTGCACTGG
TGGCCTTTTAAACCAGAGACAACCCACAAGATACCTAACCTGCGGGGCTCTCTGGTACAGTGAGCAACTC
AGGAAATGCTTTGGCTTGATTGCTGTGGGCTCTCAGGCCATCGCCCTCTGGAGTGGTTCTTTTAATGAGA
ACCTGAAGATTGGCCCCTGAGCCATGTATACCAAGCAAGCTCAATCCAGGTTAGCTCCCTCTGGTTGGGG
CAAGCTAACGTGCTCCTTGGGCCCCGCGCGTAACTGTGCGTTTTATAGGAGACAGCTAGTTCAAGACCCC
AGGAAGAAAGCGGCTTTGTCCCCCTCTAGGCCTCGTACAGGCCCACATTCATATCTCATTGTTGTTGCAG
GGGAGGCAGATGCGATCCAGAACAATGGGACCTCGGCTGAGGACACGGCGGTGACAGACTCCAAGCACAC
AGCAGACCCAAAGAATAACTGGCAAGGCGCCCACCCAGCTGACCCAGGGAACCGCCCCCACTTGATCCGC
CTCTTTTCCCGAGATGCCCCGGGAAGGGAGGACAACACCTTCAAAGACAGGCCCTCAGAGTCCGACGAGC
TTCAGACCATCCAAGAAGACCCCACAGCAGCTTCCGGAAGCTCGAATAATTCTAGGATCCACCCGCCACC
ATGCATCATCACCATCATCACACGCGTCGCAAGAAGACCTTCAAGGAGGTGGCCACCGCCGTGAAGATCA
TCGCCATGCTGATGGGCCTGAAGATCAACGTCTATATCAAGGCCGACAAGCAGAAGAACGGCATCAAGGC
GAACTTCCACATCCGCCACAACATCGAGGACGGCGGCGTGCAGCTCGCCTACCACTACCAGCAGAACACC
CCCATCGGCGACGGCCCCGTGCTGCTGCCCGACAACCACTACCTGAGCGTGGAGTCCAAACTTTCGAAAG
ACCCCAACGAGAAGCGCGATCACATGGTCCTGCTGGAGTTCGTGACCGCCGCCGGGATCACTCTCGGCAT
GGACGAGCTGTACAAGGGCGGTACCGGAGGGAGCATGGTGAGCAAGGGCGAGGAGCTGTTCACCGGGGTG
GTGCCCATCCTGGTCGAGCTGGACGGCGACGTAAACGGCCACAAGTTCAGCGTGTCCGGCGAGGGTGAGG
GCGATGCCACCTACGGCAAGCTGACCCTGAAGTTCATCTGCACCACCGGCAAGCTGCCCGTGCCCTGGCC
CACCCTCGTGACCACCCTGACCTACGGCGTGCAGTGCTTCAGCCGCTACCCCGACCACATGAAGCAGCAC
GACTTCTTCAAGTCCGCCATGCCCGAAGGCTACATCCAGGAGCGCACCATCTTCTTCAAGGACGACGGCA
ACTACAAGACCCGCGCCGAGGTGAAGTTCGAGGGCGACACCCTGGTGAACCGCATCGAGCTGAAGGGCAT
CGACTTCAAGGAGGACGGCAACATCCTGGGGCACAAGCTGGAGTACAACCTGCCGGACCAACTGACTGAA
GAGCAGATCGCAGAATACAAAGAGGCTTTCTCCCTATTTGACAAGGACGGGGATGGGACAATAACAACCA
AGGAGCTGGGGACGGTGATGCGGTCTCTCGGACACAACCCCACAGAAGCAGAGCTGCAGGACATGATCAA
TGAAGTAGATGCCGACGGTGACGGCACAATCGACTTCCCTGAGTTCCTGACAATGATGGCAAGAAAAATG
AAATACAGGGACACGGAAGAAGAAATTAGAGAAGCGTTCGGTGTGTTTGATAAGGATGGCAATGGCTACA
TCAGTGCAGCAGAGCTTCGCCACGTGATGACAAACCTTGGAGAGAAGTTAACAGATGAAGAGGTTGATGA
AATGATCAGGGAAGCAGACATCGATGGGGATGGTCAGGTAAACTACGAAGAGTTTGTACAAATGATGACA
GCGAAGTAAAAGCTTATCGATAATCAACCTCTGGATTACAAAATTTGTGAAAGATTGACTGGTATTCTTA
ACTATGTTGCTCCTTTTACGCTATGTGGATACGCTGCTTTAATGCCTTTGTATCATGCTATTGCTTCCCG
TATGGCTTTCATTTTCTCCTCCTTGTATAAATCCTGGTTGCTGTCTCTTTATGAGGAGTTGTGGCCCGTT
GTCAGGCAACGTGGCGTGGTGTGCACTGTGTTTGCTGACGCAACCCCCACTGGTTGGGGCATTGCCACCA
CCTGTCAGCTCCTTTCCGGGACTTTCGCTTTCCCCCTCCCTATTGCCACGGCGGAACTCATCGCCGCCTG
CCTTGCCCGCTGCTGGACAGGGGCTCGGCTGTTGGGCACTGACAATTCCGTGGTGTTGTCGGGGAAATCA
TCGTCCTTTCCTTGGCTGCTCGCCTGTGTTGCCACCTGGATTCTGCGCGGGACGTCCTTCTGCTACGTCC
CTTCGGCCCTCAATCCAGCGGACCTTCCTTCCCGCGGCCTGCTGCCGGCTCTGCGGCCTCTTCCGCGTCT
TCGCCTTCGCCCTCAGACGAGTCGGATCTCCCTTTGGGCCGCCTCCCCGCATCGATACCGTCGACCCGGG
CGGCCGCTTCGAGCAGACATGATAAGATACATTGATGAGTTTGGACAAACCACAACTAGAATGCAGTGAA
AAAAATGCTTTATTTGTGAAATTTGTGATGCTATTGCTTTATTTGTAACCATTATAAGCTGCAATAAACA
AGTTAACAACAACAATTGCATTCATTTTATGTTTCAGGTTCAGGGGGAGATGTGGGAGGTTTTTTAAAGC
AAGTAAAACCTCTACAAATGTGGTAAAATCGATAAGGATCTTCCTAGAGCATGGCTACGTAGATAAGTAG
CATGGCGGGTTAATCATTAACTACAAGGAACCCCTAGTGATGGAGTTGGCCACTCCCTCTCTGCGCGCTC
GCTCGCTCACTGAGGCCGGGCGACCAAAGGTCGCCCGACGCCCGGGCTTTGCCCGGGCGGCCTCAGTGAG
CGAGCGAGCGCGCAGCTGCATTAATGAATCGGCCAACGCGCGGGGAGAGGCGGTTTGCGTATTGGGCGCT
CTTCCGCTTCCTCGCTCACTGACTCGCTGCGCTCGGTCGTTCGGCTGCGGCGAGCGGTATCAGCTCACTC
AAAGGCGGTAATACGGTTATCCACAGAATCAGGGGATAACGCAGGAAAGAACATGTGAGCAAAAGGCCAG
CAAAAGGCCAGGAACCGTAAAAAGGCCGCGTTGCTGGCGTTTTTCCATAGGCTCCGCCCCCCTGACGAGC
ATCACAAAAATCGACGCTCAAGTCAGAGGTGGCGAAACCCGACAGGACTATAAAGATACCAGGCGTTTCC
CCCTGGAAGCTCCCTCGTGCGCTCTCCTGTTCCGACCCTGCCGCTTACCGGATACCTGTCCGCCTTTCTC
CCTTCGGGAAGCGTGGCGCTTTCTCATAGCTCACGCTGTAGGTATCTCAGTTCGGTGTAGGTCGTTCGCT
CCAAGCTGGGCTGTGTGCACGAACCCCCCGTTCAGCCCGACCGCTGCGCCTTATCCGGTAACTATCGTCT
TGAGTCCAACCCGGTAAGACACGACTTATCGCCACTGGCAGCAGCCACTGGTAACAGGATTAGCAGAGCG
AGGTATGTAGGCGGTGCTACAGAGTTCTTGAAGTGGTGGCCTAACTACGGCTACACTAGAAGAACAGTAT
TTGGTATCTGCGCTCTGCTGAAGCCAGTTACCTTCGGAAAAAGAGTTGGTAGCTCTTGATCCGGCAAACA
AACCACCGCTGGTAGCGGTGGTTTTTTTGTTTGCAAGCAGCAGATTACGCGCAGAAAAAAAGGATCTCAA
GAAGATCCTTTGATCTTTTCTACGGGGTCTGACGCTCAGTGGAACGAAAACTCACGTTAAGGGATTTTGG
TCATGAGATTATCAAAAAGGATCTTCACCTAGATCCTTTTAAATTAAAAATGAAGTTTTAAATCAATCTA
AAGTATATATGAGTAAACTTGGTCTGACAGTTACCAATGCTTAATCAGTGAGGCACCTATCTCAGCGATC
TGTCTATTTCGTTCATCCATAGTTGCCTGACTCCCCGTCGTGTAGATAACTACGATACGGGAGGGCTTAC
CATCTGGCCCCAGTGCTGCAATGATACCGCGAGACCCACGCTCACCGGCTCCAGATTTATCAGCAATAAA
CCAGCCAGCCGGAAGGGCCGAGCGCAGAAGTGGTCCTGCAACTTTATCCGCCTCCATCCAGTCTATTAAT
TGTTGCCGGGAAGCTAGAGTAAGTAGTTCGCCAGTTAATAGTTTGCGCAACGTTGTTGCCATTGCTACAG
GCATCGTGGTGTCACGCTCGTCGTTTGGTATGGCTTCATTCAGCTCCGGTTCCCAACGATCAAGGCGAGT
TACATGATCCCCCATGTTGTGCAAAAAAGCGGTTAGCTCCTTCGGTCCTCCGATCGTTGTCAGAAGTAAG
TTGGCCGCAGTGTTATCACTCATGGTTATGGCAGCACTGCATAATTCTCTTACTGTCATGCCATCCGTAA
GATGCTTTTCTGTGACTGGTGAGTACTCAACCAAGTCATTCTGAGAATAGTGTATGCGGCGACCGAGTTG
CTCTTGCCCGGCGTCAATACGGGATAATACCGCGCCACATAGCAGAACTTTAAAAGTGCTCATCATTGGA
AAACGTTCTTCGGGGCGAAAACTCTCAAGGATCTTACCGCTGTTGAGATCCAGTTCGATGTAACCCACTC
GTGCACCCAACTGATCTTCAGCATCTTTTACTTTCACCAGCGTTTCTGGGTGAGCAAAAACAGGAAGGCA
AAATGCCGCAAAAAAGGGAATAAGGGCGACACGGAAATGTTGAATACTCATACTCTTCCTTTTTCAATAT
TATTGAAGCATTTATCAGGGTTATTGTCTCATGAGCGGATACATATTTGAATGTATTTAGAAAAATAAAC
AAATAGGGGTTCCGCGCACATTTCCCCGAAAAGTGCCACCTAAATTGTAAGCGTTAATATTTTGTTAAAA
TTCGCGTTAAATTTTTGTTAAATCAGCTCATTTTTTAACCAATAGGCCGAAATCGGCAAAATCCCTTATA
AATCAAAAGAATAGACCGAGATAGGGT
[37 nt withheld, positions 6748-6784]
AAAGAACGTGGACTCCAACGTCAAAGG
[49 nt withheld, positions 6812-6860]
T
[91 nt withheld, positions 6862-6952]
G
[124 nt withheld, positions 6954-7077]
CCCATTCGCCATTCAGGCTGCGCAACTGTTGGGAAGGGCGATCGGTGCGGGCCTCTTCGCTATTACGCCA
G
